Addgene plasmid #152207: pGBW-m4133871
Purpose: Mammalian expression plasmid for SARS-CoV-2 ORF7b
Depositing lab: Ginkgo Bioworks & Benjie Chen. Depositing organization: Ginkgo Bioworks.
Backbone
  Vector backbone: pTwist_CMV_6
  Backbone size w/o insert (bp): 4180
  Vector type: Mammalian Expression
Growth in bacteria
  Bacterial resistance: Ampicillin, 100 μg/mL
  Growth temperature: 37°C
  Growth strain: DH5alpha
  Copy number: High Copy
Gene/Insert
  Gene/Insert name: SARS-CoV-2 ORF7b
  Species: Severe acute respiratory syndrome coronavirus 2
  Insert size (bp): 125
  Mutation: wt
  Entrez Gene: ORF7b (a.k.a. GU280_gp08)
  Promoter: CMV
  Tag / fusion protein: Cleavable TEV;TRX (C terminal on backbone)
  Cloning method: Unknown
Resource information
  A portion of this plasmid was derived from a plasmid made by: GinkgoBioworks
Depositor comments: NCBI reference sequence: YP_009725318.1
How to cite: pGBW-m4133871 was a gift from Ginkgo Bioworks & Benjie Chen (Addgene plasmid # 152207 ; http://n2t.net/addgene:152207 ; RRID:Addgene_152207)
