[The description below was written by a language model from this plasmid's Addgene catalogue record and pLannotate feature annotations shown in this document.]
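Description:
pGBW-m4133871 is a mammalian expression plasmid built on the pTwist_CMV_6 backbone that carries the wild-type SARS-CoV-2 accessory protein ORF7b. It is maintained in E. coli as a high-copy plasmid through a ColE1/pUC-type origin and is selected with ampicillin via a full-length β-lactamase (AmpR) gene. A short additional β-lactamase fragment is also annotated and appears to be a backbone remnant. No mammalian selection marker is annotated, which suggests transient transfection rather than stable line selection, although the record does not say so explicitly.

The small ORF7b coding sequence sits at the start of the annotated sequence and is followed in the same orientation by E. coli thioredoxin (trxA) and a 6xHis tag. This matches the catalogue description of a C-terminal, backbone-encoded TRX fusion joined through a cleavable TEV protease site. The TEV site itself is not separately annotated but would fit the short gap between the ORF7b and thioredoxin features. Thioredoxin is commonly used to aid solubility, the His tag permits metal-affinity purification or detection, and TEV cleavage would release ORF7b from the fusion partner.

Transcription is driven by the CMV immediate-early enhancer and promoter. The annotation software matched the promoter as a fragment plus a truncated CMVd2 form, located just upstream across the circular junction. The transcript ends at an SV40 polyadenylation signal. The cassette is flanked by β-globin insulator elements, T7 and rrnG terminators and a synthetic poly(A) signal, which isolate it from read-through transcription arising in the backbone. The plasmid belongs to a set of SARS-CoV-2 protein expression constructs and is suited to producing and studying tagged ORF7b in mammalian cells.
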