Features (pLannotate 1.2.2; 18 found; start..end, strand, type, name):
      5..133     +  CDS            NS7B_SARS2: Experimental evidence at protein level: Swiss-Prot protein existence level 1. From Severe acute respiratory syndrome coronavirus 2 (2019-nCoV) (SARS-CoV-2).
    155..481     +  CDS            trxA: THIO_ECO57 - Experimental evidence at protein level: Swiss-Prot protein existence level 1. Participates in various redox reactions through the reversible oxidation of its active center dithiol to a disulfide and catalyzes dithiol-disulfide exchange reactions. From Escherichia coli O157:H7.
    503..520     +  CDS            6xHis: 6xHis affinity tag
    597..718     -  polyA_signal   SV40 poly(A) signal: SV40 polyadenylation signal
    741..810     -  CDS            large T antigen (fragment): large T antigen from SV40 (simian virus 40)
    833..879     +  terminator     T7 terminator: transcription terminator for bacteriophage T7 RNA polymerase
    909..1045    +  terminator     rrnG terminator: transcription terminator from the E. coli ribosomal RNA rrnG operon (Albrechtsen et al., 1991)
   1090..1161    +  misc_feature   3' β-globin insulator: insulator downstream of the human β-globin locus (Farrell et al., 2002)
   1387..1975    -  rep_origin     ori: high-copy-number ColE1/pMB1/pBR322/pUC origin of replication
   2147..2211    -  CDS            bla(M) (fragment): β-lactamase lacking the signal sequence; bla(M); allows cytosolic expression of β-lactamase
   2721..3581    +  CDS            AmpR: β-lactamase; bla; confers resistance to ampicillin, carbenicillin, and related antibiotics
   3594..3730    +  terminator     rrnG terminator: transcription terminator from the E. coli ribosomal RNA rrnG operon (Albrechtsen et al., 1991)
   3882..3953    +  misc_feature   5' β-globin insulator: insulator upstream of the human β-globin locus (Farrell et al., 2002)
   3958..4004    -  terminator     T7 terminator: transcription terminator for bacteriophage T7 RNA polymerase
   4022..4070    -  polyA_signal   poly(A) signal: synthetic polyadenylation signal
   4151..4454    +  enhancer       CMV enhancer: human cytomegalovirus immediate early enhancer
   4527..4544    -  promoter       CMV promoter (fragment): human cytomegalovirus (CMV) immediate early promoter
   4607..4658    +  promoter       CMVd2 promoter: truncated human cytomegalovirus (CMV) immediate early promoter that yields moderately reduced expression relative to the full-length promoter
>Addgene plasmid #152207 | pGBW-m4133871 | depositor full sequence | sequence record 295219 | Full Sequence
CACCATGATAGAACTATCGCTCATCGACTTTTATCTGTGCTTCTTGGCTTTCCTGCTTTTTCTGGTGCTC
ATTATGCTAATCATTTTTTGGTTCAGTCTGGAGTTACAAGATCATAATGAGACATGTCACGCCGAAAACC
TTTACTTTCAGTCGATGAGTGACAAAATCATTCATCTAACCGATGACTCCTTTGATACAGACGTGTTGAA
GGCCGATGGTGCGATACTGGTAGATTTCTGGGCTGAATGGTGTGGCCCGTGCAAGATGATCGCACCCATT
CTGGACGAGATCGCCGACGAGTATCAAGGAAAATTAACTGTCGCTAAGCTTAATATAGATCAGAACCCAG
GGACGGCACCTAAATACGGCATCAGGGGAATACCTACCCTCCTGCTCTTTAAGAATGGGGAAGTTGCCGC
GACAAAAGTGGGAGCCCTGTCTAAGGGCCAGCTAAAAGAGTTCTTGGACGCTAACCTGGCAGGTTCAGGC
TCGGGGCACATGCACCATCACCATCACCATAGCAGCGGGCTCGTGCCACGCGGCTAAGCTAGCTTGACTG
ACTGAGATACAGCGTACCTTCAGCTCACAGACATGATAAGATACATTGATGAGTTTGGACAAACCACAAC
TAGAATGCAGTGAAAAAAATGCTTTATTTGTGAAATTTGTGATGCTATTGCTTTATTTGTAACCATTATA
AGCTGCAATAAACAAGTTAACAACAACAATTGCATTCATTTTATGTTTCAGGTTCAGGGGGAGGTGTGGG
AGGTTTTTTAAAGCAAGTAAAACCTCTACAAATGTGGTATTGGCCCATCTCTATCGGTATCGTAGCATAA
CCCCTTGGGGCCTCTAAACGGGTCTTGAGGGGTTTTTTGTGCCCCTCGGGCCGGATTGCTATCTACCGGC
ATTGGCGCAGAAAAAAATGCCTGATGCGACGCTGCGCGTCTTATACTCCCACATATGCCAGATTCAGCAA
CGGATACGGCTTCCCCAACTTGCCCACTTCCATACGTGTCCTCCTTACCAGAAATTTATCCTTAAGGTCG
TCAGCTATCCTGCAGGCGATCTCTCGATTTCGATCAAGACATTCCTTTAATGGTCTTTTCTGGACACCAC
TAGGGGTCAGAAGTAGTTCATCAAACTTTCTTCCCTCCCTAATCTCATTGGTTACCTTGGGCTATCGAAA
CTTAATTAACCAGTCAAGTCAGCTACTTGGCGAGATCGACTTGTCTGGGTTTCGACTACGCTCAGAATTG
CGTCAGTCAAGTTCGATCTGGTCCTTGCTATTGCACCCGTTCTCCGATTACGAGTTTCATTTAAATCATG
TGAGCAAAAGGCCAGCAAAAGGCCAGGAACCGTAAAAAGGCCGCGTTGCTGGCGTTTTTCCATAGGCTCC
GCCCCCCTGACGAGCATCACAAAAATCGACGCTCAAGTCAGAGGTGGCGAAACCCGACAGGACTATAAAG
ATACCAGGCGTTTCCCCCTGGAAGCTCCCTCGTGCGCTCTCCTGTTCCGACCCTGCCGCTTACCGGATAC
CTGTCCGCCTTTCTCCCTTCGGGAAGCGTGGCGCTTTCTCATAGCTCACGCTGTAGGTATCTCAGTTCGG
TGTAGGTCGTTCGCTCCAAGCTGGGCTGTGTGCACGAACCCCCCGTTCAGCCCGACCGCTGCGCCTTATC
CGGTAACTATCGTCTTGAGTCCAACCCGGTAAGACACGACTTATCGCCACTGGCAGCAGCCACTGGTAAC
AGGATTAGCAGAGCGAGGTATGTAGGCGGTGCTACAGAGTTCTTGAAGTGGTGGCCTAACTACGGCTACA
CTAGAAGAACAGTATTTGGTATCTGCGCTCTGCTGAAGCCAGTTACCTTCGGAAAAAGAGTTGGTAGCTC
TTGATCCGGCAAACAAACCACCGCTGGTAGCGGTGGTTTTTTTGTTTGCAAGCAGCAGATTACGCGCAGA
AAAAAAGGATCTCAAGAAGATCCTTTGATCTTTTCTACGGGGTCTGACGCTCAGTGGAACGAAAACTCAC
GTTAAGGGATTTTGGTCATGAGATTATCAAAAAGGATCTTCACCTAGATCCTTTTAAATTAAAAATGAAG
TTTTAAATCAATCTAAAGTATATATGAGTAAACTTGGTCTGACAGTTACCAATGCTTAATCAGTGAGGCA
CCTATCTCAGCGATCTGTCTATTTCGTTCATCCATAGTTGCATTTAAATTTCCGAACTCTCCAAGGCCCT
CGTCGGAAAATCTTCAAACCTTTCGTCCGATCCATCTTGCAGGCTACCTCTCGAACGAACTATCGCAAGT
CTCTTGGCCGGCCTTGCGCCTTGGCTATTGCTTGGCAGCGCCTATCGCCAGGTATTACTCCAATCCCGAA
TATCCGAGATCGGGATCACCCGAGAGAAGTTCAACCTACATCCTCAATCCCGATCTATCCGAGATCCGAG
GAATATCGAAATCGGGGCGCGCCTGGTGTACCGAGAACGATCCTCTCAGTGCGAGTCTCGACGATCCATA
TCGTTGCTTGGCAGTCAGCCAGTCGGAATCCAGCTTGGGACCCAGGAAGTCCAATCGTCAGATATTGTAC
TCAAGCCTGGTCACGGCAGCGTACCGATCTGTTTAAACCTAGATATTGATAGTCTGATCGGTCAACGTAT
AATCGAGTCCTAGCTTTTGCAAACATCTATCAAGAGACAGGATCAGCAGGAGGCTTTCGCATGAGTATTC
AACATTTCCGTGTCGCCCTTATTCCCTTTTTTGCGGCATTTTGCCTTCCTGTTTTTGCTCACCCAGAAAC
GCTGGTGAAAGTAAAAGATGCTGAAGATCAGTTGGGTGCGCGAGTGGGTTACATCGAACTGGATCTCAAC
AGCGGTAAGATCCTTGAGAGTTTTCGCCCCGAAGAACGCTTTCCAATGATGAGCACTTTTAAAGTTCTGC
TATGTGGCGCGGTATTATCCCGTATTGACGCCGGGCAAGAGCAACTCGGTCGCCGCATACACTATTCTCA
GAATGACTTGGTTGAGTATTCACCAGTCACAGAAAAGCATCTTACGGATGGCATGACAGTAAGAGAATTA
TGCAGTGCTGCCATAACCATGAGTGATAACACTGCGGCCAACTTACTTCTGACAACGATTGGAGGACCGA
AGGAGCTAACCGCTTTTTTGCACAACATGGGGGATCATGTAACTCGCCTTGATCGTTGGGAACCGGAGCT
GAATGAAGCCATACCAAACGACGAGCGTGACACCACGATGCCTGTAGCAATGGCAACAACCTTGCGTAAA
CTATTAACTGGCGAACTACTTACTCTAGCTTCCCGGCAACAGTTGATAGACTGGATGGAGGCGGATAAAG
TTGCAGGACCACTTCTGCGCTCGGCCCTTCCGGCTGGCTGGTTTATTGCTGATAAATCTGGAGCCGGTGA
GCGTGGGTCTCGCGGTATCATTGCAGCACTGGGGCCAGATGGTAAGCCCTCCCGTATCGTAGTTATCTAC
ACGACGGGGAGTCAGGCAACTATGGATGAACGAAATAGACAGATCGCTGAGATAGGTGCCTCACTGATTA
AGCATTGGTAACCGATTCTAGGTGCATTGGCGCAGAAAAAAATGCCTGATGCGACGCTGCGCGTCTTATA
CTCCCACATATGCCAGATTCAGCAACGGATACGGCTTCCCCAACTTGCCCACTTCCATACGTGTCCTCCT
TACCAGAAATTTATCCTTAAGATCCCGAATCGTTTAAACTCGACTCTGGCTCTATCGAATCTCCGTCGTT
TCGAGCTTACGCGAACAGCCGTGGCGCTCATTTGCTCGTCGGGCATCGAATCTCGTCAGCTATCGTCAGC
TTACCTTTTTGGCAGCGATCGCGGCTCCCGACATCTTGGACCATTAGCTCCACAGGTATCTTCTTCCCTC
TAGTGGTCATAACAGCAGCTTCAGCTACCTCTCAATTCAAAAAACCCCTCAAGACCCGTTTAGAGGCCCC
AAGGGGTTATGCTATCAATCGTTGCGTTACACACACAAAAAACCAACACACATCCATCTTCGATGGATAG
CGATTTTATTATCTAACTGCTGATCGAGTGTAGCCAGATCTAGTAATCAATTACGGGGTCATTAGTTCAT
AGCCCATATATGGAGTTCCGCGTTACATAACTTACGGTAAATGGCCCGCCTGGCTGACCGCCCAACGACC
CCCGCCCATTGACGTCAATAATGACGTATGTTCCCATAGTAACGCCAATAGGGACTTTCCATTGACGTCA
ATGGGTGGAGTATTTACGGTAAACTGCCCACTTGGCAGTACATCAAGTGTATCATATGCCAAGTACGCCC
CCTATTGACGTCAATGACGGTAAATGGCCCGCCTGGCATTATGCCCAGTACATGACCTTATGGGACTTTC
CTACTTGGCAGTACATCTACGTATTAGTCATCGCTATTACCATGCTGATGCGGTTTTGGCAGTACATCAA
TGGGCGTGGATAGCGGTTTGACTCACGGGGATTTCCAAGTCTCCACCCCATTGACGTCAATGGGAGTTTG
TTTTGGCACCAAAATCAACGGGACTTTCCAAAATGTCGTAACAACTCCGCCCCATTGACGCAAATGGGCG
GTAGGCGTGTACGGTGGGAGGTCTATATAAGCAGAGCTGGTTTAGTGAACCGTCAGATCAGATCTTTGTC
GATCCTACCATCCACTCGACACACCCGCCAGCGGCCGC
